>Addgene plasmid #209104 | pLKO.1-scrCdh11.1 GFP | addgene full sequence | sequence record 425595 | Addgene NGS Result
TCCACTAGGTACAATTCGATATCAAGCTTATCGATAATCAACCTCTGGATTACAAAATTTGTGAAAGATT
GACTGGTATTCTTAACTATGTTGCTCCTTTTACGCTATGTGGATACGCTGCTTTAATGCCTTTGTATCAT
GCTATTGCTTCCCGTATGGCTTTCATTTTCTCCTCCTTGTATAAATCCTGGTTGCTGTCTCTTTATGAGG
AGTTGTGGCCCGTTGTCAGGCAACGTGGCGTGGTGTGCACTGTGTTTGCTGACGCAACCCCCACTGGTTG
GGGCATTGCCACCACCTGTCAGCTCCTTTCCGGGACTTTCGCTTTCCCCCTCCCTATTGCCACGGCGGAA
CTCATCGCCGCCTGCCTTGCCCGCTGCTGGACAGGGGCTCGGCTGTTGGGCACTGACAATTCCGTGGTGT
TGTCGGGGAAATCATCGTCCTTTCCTTGGCTGCTCGCCTGTGTTGCCACCTGGATTCTGCGCGGGACGTC
CTTCTGCTACGTCCCTTCGGCCCTCAATCCAGCGGACCTTCCTTCCCGCGGCCTGCTGCCGGCTCTGCGG
CCTCTTCCGCGTCTTCGCCTTCGCCCTCAGACGAGTCGGATCTCCCTTTGGGCCGCCTCCCCGCATCGAT
ACCGTCGACCTCGATCGAGACCTAGAAAAACATGGAGCAATCACAAGTAGCAATACAGCAGCTACCAATG
CTGATTGTGCCTGGCTAGAAGCACAAGAGGAGGAGGAGGTGGGTTTTCCAGTCACACCTCAGGTACCTTT
AAGACCAATGACTTACAAGGCAGCTGTAGATCTTAGCCACTTTTTAAAAGAAAAGGGGGGACTGGAAGGG
CTAATTCACTCCCAACGAAGACAAGATCTGCTTTTTGCTTGTACTGGGTCTCTCTGGTTAGACCAGATCT
GAGCCTGGGAGCTCTCTGGCTAACTAGGGAACCCACTGCTTAAGCCTCAATAAAGCTTGCCTTGAGTGCT
TCAAGTAGTGTGTGCCCGTCTGTTGTGTGACTCTGGTAACTAGAGATCCCTCAGACCCTTTTAGTCAGTG
TGGAAAATCTCTAGCAGTAGTAGTTCATGTCATCTTATTATTCAGTATTTATAACTTGCAAAGAAATGAA
TATCAGAGAGTGAGAGGAACTTGTTTATTGCAGCTTATAATGGTTACAAATAAAGCAATAGCATCACAAA
TTTCACAAATAAAGCATTTTTTTCACTGCATTCTAGTTGTGGTTTGTCCAAACTCATCAATGTATCTTAT
CATGTCTGGCTCTAGCTATCCCGCCCCTAACTCCGCCCATCCCGCCCCTAACTCCGCCCAGTTCCGCCCA
TTCTCCGCCCCATGGCTGACTAATTTTTTTTATTTATGCAGAGGCCGAGGCCGCCTCGGCCTCTGAGCTA
TTCCAGAAGTAGTGAGGAGGCTTTTTTGGAGGCCTAGGGACGTACCCAATTCGCCCTATAGTGAGTCGTA
TTACGCGCGCTCACTGGCCGTCGTTTTACAACGTCGTGACTGGGAAAACCCTGGCGTTACCCAACTTAAT
CGCCTTGCAGCACATCCCCCTTTCGCCAGCTGGCGTAATAGCGAAGAGGCCCGCACCGATCGCCCTTCCC
AACAGTTGCGCAGCCTGAATGGCGAATGGG
[124 nt withheld, positions 1641-1764]
C
[91 nt withheld, positions 1766-1856]
A
[49 nt withheld, positions 1858-1906]
CCTTTGACGTTGGAGTCCACGTTCTTT
[37 nt withheld, positions 1934-1970]
ACCCTATCTCGGTCTATTCTTTTGATTTATAAGGGATTTTGCCGATTTCGGCCTATTGGTTAAAAAATGA
GCTGATTTAACAAAAATTTAACGCGAATTTTAACAAAATATTAACGCTTACAATTTAGGTGGCACTTTTC
GGGGAAATGTGCGCGGAACCCCTATTTGTTTATTTTTCTAAATACATTCAAATATGTATCCGCTCATGAG
ACAATAACCCTGATAAATGCTTCAATAATATTGAAAAAGGAAGAGTATGAGTATTCAACATTTCCGTGTC
GCCCTTATTCCCTTTTTTGCGGCATTTTGCCTTCCTGTTTTTGCTCACCCAGAAACGCTGGTGAAAGTAA
AAGATGCTGAAGATCAGTTGGGTGCACGAGTGGGTTACATCGAACTGGATCTCAACAGCGGTAAGATCCT
TGAGAGTTTTCGCCCCGAAGAACGTTTTCCAATGATGAGCACTTTTAAAGTTCTGCTATGTGGCGCGGTA
TTATCCCGTATTGACGCCGGGCAAGAGCAACTCGGTCGCCGCATACACTATTCTCAGAATGACTTGGTTG
AGTACTCACCAGTCACAGAAAAGCATCTTACGGATGGCATGACAGTAAGAGAATTATGCAGTGCTGCCAT
AACCATGAGTGATAACACTGCGGCCAACTTACTTCTGACAACGATCGGAGGACCGAAGGAGCTAACCGCT
TTTTTGCACAACATGGGGGATCATGTAACTCGCCTTGATCGTTGGGAACCGGAGCTGAATGAAGCCATAC
CAAACGACGAGCGTGACACCACGATGCCTGTAGCAATGGCAACAACGTTGCGCAAACTATTAACTGGCGA
ACTACTTACTCTAGCTTCCCGGCAACAATTAATAGACTGGATGGAGGCGGATAAAGTTGCAGGACCACTT
CTGCGCTCGGCCCTTCCGGCTGGCTGGTTTATTGCTGATAAATCTGGAGCCGGTGAGCGTGGGTCTCGCG
GTATCATTGCAGCACTGGGGCCAGATGGTAAGCCCTCCCGTATCGTAGTTATCTACACGACGGGGAGTCA
GGCAACTATGGATGAACGAAATAGACAGATCGCTGAGATAGGTGCCTCACTGATTAAGCATTGGTAACTG
TCAGACCAAGTTTACTCATATATACTTTAGATTGATTTAAAACTTCATTTTTAATTTAAAAGGATCTAGG
TGAAGATCCTTTTTGATAATCTCATGACCAAAATCCCTTAACGTGAGTTTTCGTTCCACTGAGCGTCAGA
CCCCGTAGAAAAGATCAAAGGATCTTCTTGAGATCCTTTTTTTCTGCGCGTAATCTGCTGCTTGCAAACA
AAAAAACCACCGCTACCAGCGGTGGTTTGTTTGCCGGATCAAGAGCTACCAACTCTTTTTCCGAAGGTAA
CTGGCTTCAGCAGAGCGCAGATACCAAATACTGTTCTTCTAGTGTAGCCGTAGTTAGGCCACCACTTCAA
GAACTCTGTAGCACCGCCTACATACCTCGCTCTGCTAATCCTGTTACCAGTGGCTGCTGCCAGTGGCGAT
AAGTCGTGTCTTACCGGGTTGGACTCAAGACGATAGTTACCGGATAAGGCGCAGCGGTCGGGCTGAACGG
GGGGTTCGTGCACACAGCCCAGCTTGGAGCGAACGACCTACACCGAACTGAGATACCTACAGCGTGAGCT
ATGAGAAAGCGCCACGCTTCCCGAAGGGAGAAAGGCGGACAGGTATCCGGTAAGCGGCAGGGTCGGAACA
GGAGAGCGCACGAGGGAGCTTCCAGGGGGAAACGCCTGGTATCTTTATAGTCCTGTCGGGTTTCGCCACC
TCTGACTTGAGCGTCGATTTTTGTGATGCTCGTCAGGGGGGCGGAGCCTATGGAAAAACGCCAGCAACGC
GGCCTTTTTACGGTTCCTGGCCTTTTGCTGGCCTTTTGCTCACATGTTCTTTCCTGCGTTATCCCCTGAT
TCTGTGGATAACCGTATTACCGCCTTTGAGTGAGCTGATACCGCTCGCCGCAGCCGAACGACCGAGCGCA
GCGAGTCAGTGAGCGAGGAAGCGGAAGAGCGCCCAATACGCAAACCGCCTCTCCCCGCGCGTTGGCCGAT
TCATTAATGCAGCTGGCACGACAGGTTTCCCGACTGGAAAGCGGGCAGTGAGCGCAACGCAATTAATGTG
AGTTAGCTCACTCATTAGGCACCCCAGGCTTTACACTTTATGCTTCCGGCTCGTATGTTGTGTGGAATTG
TGAGCGGATAACAATTTCACACAGGAAACAGCTATGACCATGATTACGCCAAGCGCGCAATTAACCCTCA
CTAAAGGGAACAAAAGCTGGAGCTGCAAGCTTAATGTAGTCTTATGCAATACTCTTGTAGTCTTGCAACA
TGGTAACGATGAGTTAGCAACATGCCTTACAAGGAGAGAAAAAGCACCGTGCATGCCGATTGGTGGAAGT
AAGGTGGTACGATCGTGCCTTATTAGGAAGGCAACAGACGGGTCTGACATGGATTGGACGAACCACTGAA
TTGCCGCATTGCAGAGATATTGTATTTAAGTGCCTAGCTCGATACATAAACGGGTCTCTCTGGTTAGACC
AGATCTGAGCCTGGGAGCTCTCTGGCTAACTAGGGAACCCACTGCTTAAGCCTCAATAAAGCTTGCCTTG
AGTGCTTCAAGTAGTGTGTGCCCGTCTGTTGTGTGACTCTGGTAACTAGAGATCCCTCAGACCCTTTTAG
TCAGTGTGGAAAATCTCTAGCAGTGGCGCCCGAACAGGGACTTGAAAGCGAAAGGGAAACCAGAGGAGCT
CTCTCGACGCAGGACTCGGCTTGCTGAAGCGCGCACGGCAAGAGGCGAGGGGCGGCGACTGGTGAGTACG
CCAAAAATTTTGACTAGCGGAGGCTAGAAGGAGAGAGATGGGTGCGAGAGCGTCAGTATTAAGCGGGGGA
GAATTAGATCGCGATGGGAAAAAATTCGGTTAAGGCCAGGGGGAAAGAAAAAATATAAATTAAAACATAT
AGTATGGGCAAGCAGGGAGCTAGAACGATTCGCAGTTAATCCTGGCCTGTTAGAAACATCAGAAGGCTGT
AGACAAATACTGGGACAGCTACAACCATCCCTTCAGACAGGATCAGAAGAACTTAGATCATTATATAATA
CAGTAGCAACCCTCTATTGTGTGCATCAAAGGATAGAGATAAAAGACACCAAGGAAGCTTTAGACAAGAT
AGAGGAAGAGCAAAACAAAAGTAAGACCACCGCACAGCAAGCGGCCGCTGATCTTCAGACCTGGAGGAGG
AGATATGAGGGACAATTGGAGAAGTGAATTATATAAATATAAAGTAGTAAAAATTGAACCATTAGGAGTA
GCACCCACCAAGGCAAAGAGAAGAGTGGTGCAGAGAGAAAAAAGAGCAGTGGGAATAGGAGCTTTGTTCC
TTGGGTTCTTGGGAGCAGCAGGAAGCACTATGGGCGCAGCGTCAATGACGCTGACGGTACAGGCCAGACA
ATTATTGTCTGGTATAGTGCAGCAGCAGAACAATTTGCTGAGGGCTATTGAGGCGCAACAGCATCTGTTG
CAACTCACAGTCTGGGGCATCAAGCAGCTCCAGGCAAGAATCCTGGCTGTGGAAAGATACCTAAAGGATC
AACAGCTCCTGGGGATTTGGGGTTGCTCTGGAAAACTCATTTGCACCACTGCTGTGCCTTGGAATGCTAG
TTGGAGTAATAAATCTCTGGAACAGATTTGGAATCACACGACCTGGATGGAGTGGGACAGAGAAATTAAC
AATTACACAAGCTTAATACACTCCTTAATTGAAGAATCGCAAAACCAGCAAGAAAAGAATGAACAAGAAT
TATTGGAATTAGATAAATGGGCAAGTTTGTGGAATTGGTTTAACATAACAAATTGGCTGTGGTATATAAA
ATTATTCATAATGATAGTAGGAGGCTTGGTAGGTTTAAGAATAGTTTTTGCTGTACTTTCTATAGTGAAT
AGAGTTAGGCAGGGATATTCACCATTATCGTTTCAGACCCACCTCCCAACCCCGAGGGGACCCGACAGGC
CCGAAGGAATAGAAGAAGAAGGTGGAGAGAGAGACAGAGACAGATCCATTCGATTAGTGAACGGATCTCG
ACGGTATCGATCACGAGACTAGCCTCGAGCGGCCGCCCCCTTCACCGAGGGCCTATTTCCCATGATTCCT
TCATATTTGCATATACGATACAAGGCTGTTAGAGAGATAATTGGAATTAATTTGACTGTAAACACAAAGA
TATTAGTACAAAATACGTGACGTAGAAAGTAATAATTTCTTGGGTAGTTTGCAGTTTTAAAATTATGTTT
TAAAATGGACTATCATATGCTTACCGTAACTTGAAAGTATTTCGATTTCTTGGCTTTATATATCTTGTGG
AAAGGACGAAACACCGGAGCCGTGATTGAGTATTGTTGCTCGAGCAACAATACTCAATCACGGCTTTTTT
GAATTCTCGACCTCGAGACAAATGGCAGTATTCATCCACAATTTTAAAAGAAAAGGGGGGATTGGGGGGT
ACAGTGCAGGGGAAAGAATAGTAGACATAATAGCAACAGACATACAAACTAAAGAATTACAAAAACAAAT
TACAAAAATTCAAAATTTTCGGGTTTATTACAGGGACAGCAGAGATCCACTTTGGCCGCGGCTCGAGGGG
GTTGGGGTTGCGCCTTTTCCAAGGCAGCCCTGGGTTTGCGCAGGGACGCGGCTGCTCTGGGCGTGGTTCC
GGGAAACGCAGCGGCGCCGACCCTGGGTCTCGCACATTCTTCACGTCCGTTCGCAGCGTCACCCGGATCT
TCGCCGCTACCCTTGTGGGCCCCCCGGCGACGCTTCCTGCTCCGCCCCTAAGTCGGGAAGGTTCCTTGCG
GTTCGCGGCGTGCCGGACGTGACAAACGGAAGCCGCACGTCTCACTAGTTATTAATAGTAATCAATTACG
GGGTCATTAGTTCATAGCCCATATATGGAGTTCCGCGTTACATAACTTACGGTAAATGGCCCGCCTGGCT
GACCGCCCAACGACCCCCGCCCATTGACGTCAATAATGACGTATGTTCCCATAGTAACGCCAATAGGGAC
TTTCCATTGACGTCAATGGGTGGAGTATTTACGGTAAACTGCCCACTTGGCAGTACATCAAGTGTATCAT
ATGCCAAGTACGCCCCCTATTGACGTCAATGACGGTAAATGGCCCGCCTGGCATTATGCCCAGTACATGA
CCTTATGGGACTTTCCTACTTGGCAGTACATCTACGTATTAGTCATCGCTATTACCATGGTCGAGGTGAG
CCCCACGTTCTGCTTCACTCTCCCCATCTCCCCCCCCTCCCCACCCCCAATTTTGTATTTATTTATTTTT
TAATTATTTTGTGCAGCGATGGGGGCGGGGGGGGGGGGGGCGCGCGCCAGGCGGGGCGGGGCGGGGCGAG
GGGCGGGGCGGGGCGAGGCGGAGAGGTGCGGCGGCAGCCAATCAGAGCGGCGCGCTCCGAAAGTTTCCTT
TTATGGCGAGGCGGCGGCGGCGGCGGCCCTATAAAAAGCGAAGCGCGCGGCGGGCGGGAGTCGCTGCGCG
CTGCCTTCGCCCCGTGCCCCGCTCCGCCGCCGCCTCGCGCCGCCCGCCCCGGCTCTGACTGACCGCGTTA
CTCCCACAGGTGAGCGGGCGGGACGGCCCTTCTCCTCCGGGCTGTAATTAGCGCTTGGTTTAATGACGGC
TTGTTTCTTTTCTGTGGCTGCGTGAAAGCCTTGAGGGGCTCCGGGAGGGCCCTTTGTGCGGGGGGAGCGG
CTCGGGGGGTGCGTGCGTGTGTGTGTGCGTGGGGAGCGCCGCGTGCGGCTCCGCGCTGCCCGGCGGCTGT
GAGCGCTGCGGGCGCGGCGCGGGGCTTTGTGCGCTCCGCAGTGTGCGCGAGGGGAGCGCGGCCGGGGGCG
GTGCCCCGCGGTGCGGGGGGGGCTGCGAGGGGAACAAAGGCTGCGTGCGGGGTGTGTGCGTGGGGGGGTG
AGCAGGGGGTGTGGGCGCGTCGGTCGGGCTGCAACCCCCCCTGCACCCCCCTCCCCGAGTTGCTGAGCAC
GGCCCGGCTTCGGGTGCGGGGCTCCGTACGGGGCGTGGCGCGGGGCTCGCCGTGCCGGGCGGGGGGTGGC
GGCAGGTGGGGGTGCCGGGCGGGGCGGGGCCGCCTCGGGCCGGGGAGGGCTCGGGGGAGGGGCGCGGCGG
CCCCCGGAGCGCCGGCGGCTGTCGAGGCGCGGCGAGCCGCAGCCATTGCCTTTTATGGTAATCGTGCGAG
AGGGCGCAGGGACTTCCTTTGTCCCAAATCTGTGCGGAGCCGAAATCTGGGAGGCGCCGCCGCACCCCCT
CTAGCGGGCGCGGGGCGAAGCGGTGCGGCGCCGGCAGGAAGGAAATGGGCGGGGAGGGCCTTCGTGCGTC
GCCGCGCCGCCGTCCCCTTCTCCCTCTCCAGCCTCGGGGCTGTCCGCGGGGGGACGGCTGCCTTCGGGGG
GGACGGGGCAGGGCGGGGTTCGGCTTCTGGCGTGTGACCGGCGGCTCTAGAGCCTCTGCTAACCATGTTC
ATGCCTTCTTCTTTTTCCTACAGCTCCTGGGCAACGTGCTGGTTATTGTGCTGTCTCATCATTTTGGCAA
AGAATTCGCGGCCGCTAGCGCTACCGGTCGCCACCATGGTGAGCAAGGGCGAGGAGCTGTTCACCGGGGT
GGTGCCCATCCTGGTCGAGCTGGACGGCGACGTAAACGGCCACAAGTTCAGCGTGTCCGGCGAGGGCGAG
GGCGATGCCACCTACGGCAAGCTGACCCTGAAGTTCATCTGCACCACCGGCAAGCTGCCCGTGCCCTGGC
CCACCCTCGTGACCACCCTGACCTACGGCGTGCAGTGCTTCAGCCGCTACCCCGACCACATGAAGCAGCA
CGACTTCTTCAAGTCCGCCATGCCCGAAGGCTACGTCCAGGAGCGCACCATCTTCTTCAAGGACGACGGC
AACTACAAGACCCGCGCCGAGGTGAAGTTCGAGGGCGACACCCTGGTGAACCGCATCGAGCTGAAGGGCA
TCGACTTCAAGGAGGACGGCAACATCCTGGGGCACAAGCTGGAGTACAACTACAACAGCCACAACGTCTA
TATCATGGCCGACAAGCAGAAGAACGGCATCAAGGTGAACTTCAAGATCCGCCACAACATCGAGGACGGC
AGCGTGCAGCTCGCCGACCACTACCAGCAGAACACCCCCATCGGCGACGGCCCCGTGCTGCTGCCCGACA
ACCACTACCTGAGCACCCAGTCCGCCCTGAGCAAAGACCCCAACGAGAAGCGCGATCACATGGTCCTGCT
GGAGTTCGTGACCGCCGCCGGGATCACTCTCGGCATGGACGAGCTGTACAAGTAGGAATTCGTCGAGGGA
CCTAATAACTTCGTATAGCATACATTATACGAAGTTATACATGTTTAAGGGTTCCGGT
Features (pLannotate 1.2.2; 32 found; start..end, strand, type, name):
     13..36      +  misc_feature   MCS (fragment): pBluescript multiple cloning site
     36..624     +  misc_feature   WPRE: woodchuck hepatitis virus posttranscriptional regulatory element
    625..644     +  misc_feature   MCS (fragment): pBluescript multiple cloning site
    646..831     +  CDS            nef (fragment): NEF_HV1Z2 - Experimental evidence at protein level: Swiss-Prot protein existence level 1. Extracellular Nef protein targets CD4(+) T-lymphocytes for apoptosis by interacting with CXCR4 surface receptors. From Human immunodeficiency virus type 1 group M subtype D (isolate Z2/CDC-Z34) (HIV-1).
    833..1066    +  LTR            3' LTR (ΔU3): self-inactivating 3' long terminal repeat (LTR) from HIV-1
   1138..1259    +  polyA_signal   SV40 poly(A) signal: SV40 polyadenylation signal
   1299..1434    +  rep_origin     SV40 ori: SV40 origin of replication
   1455..1473    -  promoter       T7 promoter: promoter for bacteriophage T7 RNA polymerase
   1481..1636    +  CDS            lacZα (fragment): LacZα fragment of β-galactosidase; lacZ fragment
   1641..2069    +  rep_origin     f1 ori (sequence partly withheld): f1 bacteriophage origin of replication; arrow indicates direction of (+) strand synthesis
   2122..2226    +  promoter       AmpR promoter: bla
   2227..3087    +  CDS            AmpR: β-lactamase; bla; confers resistance to ampicillin, carbenicillin, and related antibiotics
   3258..3846    +  rep_origin     ori: high-copy-number ColE1/pMB1/pBR322/pUC origin of replication
   4029..4121    +  CDS            lacI (fragment): lac repressor; lacI; The lac repressor binds to the lac operator to inhibit transcription in E. coli. This inhibition can be relieved by adding lactose or isopropyl-β-D-thiogalactopyranoside (IPTG).
   4134..4155    +  protein_bind   CAP binding site: CAP binding activates transcription in the presence of cAMP. E. coli catabolite activator protein
   4170..4200    +  promoter       lac promoter: promoter for the E. coli lac operon
   4208..4224    +  protein_bind   lac operator: The lac repressor binds to the lac operator to inhibit transcription in E. coli. This inhibition can be relieved by adding lactose or isopropyl-β-D-thiogalactopyranoside (IPTG). lac repressor encoded by lacI
   4269..4287    +  promoter       T3 promoter: promoter for bacteriophage T3 RNA polymerase
   4315..4541    +  promoter       RSV promoter: Rous sarcoma virus enhancer/promoter
   4542..4722    +  LTR            5' LTR (truncated): truncated 5' long terminal repeat (LTR) from HIV-1
   4769..4894    +  misc_feature   HIV-1 Ψ: packaging signal of human immunodeficiency virus type 1
   4878..5241    +  CDS            HIV-1 gag (fragment): gag protein from human immunodeficiency virus 1; gag
   5387..5620    +  misc_feature   RRE: The Rev response element (RRE) of HIV-1 allows for Rev-dependent mRNA export from the nucleus to the cytoplasm.
   5997..6097    +  CDS            Rev (fragment): human immunodeficiency virus 1 (HIV-1) Rev protein; rev; enhances nuclear export of unspliced and incompletely spliced viral mRNAs
   6147..6387    +  promoter       U6 promoter: RNA polymerase III promoter for human U6 snRNA
   6492..6609    +  misc_feature   cPPT/CTS: central polypurine tract and central termination sequence of HIV-1
   6658..6919    +  promoter       hPGK promoter (fragment): human phosphoglycerate kinase 1 promoter
   6976..7279    +  enhancer       CMV enhancer: human cytomegalovirus immediate early enhancer
   7281..7556    +  promoter       chicken β-actin promoter: No description available
   7557..8573    +  intron         chimeric intron: chimera between introns from chicken β-actin and rabbit β-globin
   8656..9372    +  CDS            EGFP: EGFP is a basic (constitutively fluorescent) green fluorescent protein published in 1996, derived from Aequorea victoria. It is reported to be a rapidly-maturing weak dimer with moderate acid sensitivity.
   9395..9428    +  protein_bind   loxP: Cre-mediated recombination occurs in the 8-bp core sequence (GCATACAT). Cre recombinase
