[The description below was written by a language model from this plasmid's Addgene catalogue record and pLannotate feature annotations shown in this document.]
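Description:
pLKO.1-scrCdh11.1 GFP is a lentiviral shRNA transfer plasmid built on the pLKO.1 backbone. It carries a scrambled version of an shRNA directed against Cdh11 (cadherin-11) together with a GFP reporter, and serves as a non-targeting control. It is propagated in E. coli through a high-copy ColE1/pUC-type origin with ampicillin selection (AmpR/bla). The backbone also contains an f1 origin, an SV40 origin and poly(A) signal, and remnants of a pBluescript-type cloning region (lac promoter/operator, lacZα fragment, T3 and T7 promoters).

The viral portion has a third-generation, self-inactivating layout. An RSV promoter drives a truncated HIV-1 5' LTR, followed by the Ψ packaging signal with a partial gag sequence, the Rev response element for Rev-dependent nuclear export of the genomic RNA, a cPPT/CTS element, and a ΔU3 3' LTR that disables LTR promoter activity after integration. Within this frame, the human U6 RNA polymerase III promoter expresses the scrambled hairpin. The feature table does not annotate the hairpin itself, but the gap between U6 and the cPPT is the expected position.

Downstream, a fragment of the hPGK promoter remains from the original pLKO.1 selection cassette. No puromycin resistance gene is annotated. Instead, a CAG-type unit (CMV enhancer, chicken β-actin promoter and chimeric intron) drives EGFP, followed by a single loxP site and a WPRE that enhances transcript expression.

Transduced or transfected cells are therefore marked by green fluorescence rather than selected with a drug. The construct is meant to be used alongside the corresponding Cdh11 knockdown vector, in the context of work on cadherin-mediated astrocyte–neuron interactions and astrocyte morphogenesis.
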