Addgene plasmid #209104: pLKO.1-scrCdh11.1 GFP
Purpose: GFP expressing scramble of shRNA targeting Cdh11
Depositing lab: Cagla Eroglu. Depositing organization: Duke University. Publication: delta-Catenin controls astrocyte morphogenesis via layer-specific astrocyte-neuron cadherin interactions. Tan CX, Bindu DS, Hardin EJ, Sakers K, Baumert R, Ramirez JJ, Savage JT, Eroglu C. J Cell Biol. 2023 Nov 6;222(11):e202303138. doi: 10.1083/jcb.202303138. Epub 2023 Sep 14. PubMed 37707499.
Backbone
  Vector backbone: pLKO.1
Growth in bacteria
  Bacterial resistance: Ampicillin, 100 μg/mL
  Growth temperature: 37°C
  Growth strain: NEB Stable
  Copy number: High Copy
Gene/Insert
  Gene/Insert name: scrCdh11.1
  gRNA/shRNA sequence: AGC​CGT​GAT​TGA​GTA​TTG​TTG
Terms and licenses: Academic/Nonprofit Terms; Industry Terms: Not Available to Industry
How to cite: pLKO.1-scrCdh11.1 GFP was a gift from Cagla Eroglu (Addgene plasmid # 209104 ; http://n2t.net/addgene:209104 ; RRID:Addgene_209104)
